>Addgene plasmid #87831 | pFLP-hyg | addgene full sequence | sequence record 177297 | Addgene NGS Result
ATGATCTTCTTGAGATCGTTTTGGTCTGCGCGTAATCTCTTGCTCTGAAAACGAAAAAACCGCCTTGCAG
GGCGGTTTTTCGAAGGTTCTCTGAGCTACCAACTCTTTGAACCGAGGTAACTGCCTTGGAGGAGCGCAGT
CACCAAAACTTGTCCTTTCAGTTTAGCCTTAACCGGCGCATGACTTCAAGACTAACTCCTCTAAATCAAT
TACCAGTGGCTGCTGCCAGTGGTGCTTTTGCATGTCTTTCCGGGTTGGACTCAAGACGATAGTTACCGGA
TAAGGCGCAGCGGTCGGACTGAACGGGGGGTTCGTGCATACAGTCCAGCTTGGAGCGAACTGCCTACCCG
GAACTGAGTGTCAGGCGTGGAATGAGACAAACGCGGCCATAACAGCGGAATGACACCGGTAAACCGAAAG
GCAGGAACAGGAGAGCGCACGAGGGAGCCGCCAGGGGGAAACGCCTGGTATCTTTATAGTCCTGTCGGGT
TTCGCCACCACTGATTTGAGCGTCAGATTTCGTGATGCTTGTCAGGGGGGCGGAGCCTATGGAAAAACGG
CTTTGCCGCGGCCCTCTCACTTCCCTGTTAAGTATCTTCCTGGCATCTTCCAGGAAATCTCCGCCCCGTT
CGTAAGCCATTTCCGCTCGCCGCAGTCGAACGACCGAGCGTAGCGAGTCAGTGAGCGAGGAAGCGGAATA
TATCCTGTATCACATATTCTGCTGACGCACCGGTGCAGCCTTTTTTCTCCTGCCACATGAAGCACTTCAC
TGACACCCTCATCAGTGCCAACATAGTAAGCCAGTATACACTCCGCTAGCGCTGATGTCCGGCGGTGCTT
TTGCCGTTACGCACCACCCCGTCAGTAGCTGAACAGGAGGGACAGCTGATAGAAACAGAAGCCACTGGAG
CACCTCAAAAACACCATCATACACTAAATCAGTAAGTTGGCAGCATCACCCGACGCACTTTGCAGATCTC
GGGGAAATGTGCGCGGAACCCCTATTTGTTTATTTTTCTAAATACATTCAAATATGTATCCGCTCATGAG
ACAATAACCCTGATAAATGCTTCAATAATATTGAAAAAGGAAGAGTATGAAAAAGCCTGAACTCACCGCG
ACGTCTGTCGAGAAGTTTCTGATCGAAAAGTTCGACAGCGTCTCCGACCTGATGCAGCTCTCGGAGGGCG
AAGAATCTCGTGCTTTCAGCTTCGATGTAGGAGGGCGTGGATATGTCCTGCGGGTAAATAGCTGCGCCGA
TGGTTTCTACAAAGATCGTTATGTTTATCGGCACTTTGCATCGGCCGCGCTCCCGATTCCGGAAGTGCTT
GACATTGGGGAATTCAGCGAGAGCCTGACCTATTGCATCTCCCGCCGTGCACAGGGTGTCACGTTGCAAG
ACCTGCCTGAAACCGAACTGCCCGCTGTTCTGCAGCCGGTCGCGGAGGCCATGGATGCGATCGCTGCGGC
CGATCTTAGCCAGACGAGCGGGTTCGGCCCATTCGGACCGCAAGGAATCGGTCAATACACTACATGGCGT
GATTTCATATGCGCGATTGCTGATCCCCATGTGTATCACTGGCAAACTGTGATGGACGACACCGTCAGTG
CGTCCGTCGCGCAGGCTCTCGATGAGCTGATGCTTTGGGCCGAGGACTGCCCCGAAGTCCGGCACCTCGT
GCACGCGGATTTCGGCTCCAACAATGTCCTGACGGACAATGGCCGCATAACAGCGGTCATTGACTGGAGC
GAGGCGATGTTCGGGGATTCCCAATACGAGGTCGCCAACATCTTCTTCTGGAGGCCGTGGTTGGCTTGTA
TGGAGCAGCAGACGCGCTACTTCGAGCGGAGGCATCCGGAGCTTGCAGGATCGCCGCGGCTCCGGGCGTA
TATGCTCCGCATTGGTCTTGACCAACTCTATCAGAGCTTGGTTGACGGCAATTTCGATGATGCAGCTTGG
GCGCAGGGTCGATGCGACGCAATCGTCCGATCCGGAGCCGGGACTGTCGGGCGTACACAAATCGCCCGCA
GAAGCGCGGCCGTCTGGACCGATGGCTGTGTAGAAGTACTCGCCGATAGTGGAAACCGACGCCCCAGCAC
TCGTCCGAGGGCAAAGGAATAGCGTTCTTCGGGGCGAAAACTCTCAAGGATCTTACCGCTGTTGAGATCC
AGTTCGATGTAACCCACTCGTGCACCCAACTGATCTTCAGCATCTTTTACTTTCACCAGCGTTTCTGGGT
GAGCAAAAACAGGAAGGCAAAATGCCGCAAAAAAGGGAATAAGGGCGACACGGAAATGTTGAATACTCAT
ACTCTTCCTTTTTCAATATTATTGAAGCATTTATCAGGGTTATTGTCTCATGAGCGGATACATATTTGAA
TGTATTTAGAAAAATAAACAAATAGGGGTTCCGCGCACATTTCCCCGAAAAGTGCCACCTGACGTCTAAG
AAACCATTATTATCATGACATTAACCTATAAAAATAGGCGTATCACGAGGCCCTTTCGTCTTCAAGAATT
TTATAAACCGTGGAGCGGGCAATACTGAGCTGATGAGCAATTTCCGTTGCACCAGTGCCCTTCTGATGAA
GCGTCAGCACGACGTTCCTGTCCACGGTACGCCTGCGGCCAAATTTGATTCCTTTCAGCTTTGCTTCCTG
TCGGCCCTCATTCGTGCGCTCTAGGATCCTCTACGCCGGACGCATCGTGGCCGGCATCACCGGCGCTGAG
GTCTGCCTCGTGAAGAAGGTGTTGCTGACTCATACCAGGCCTGAATCGCCCCATCATCCAGCCAGAAAGT
GAGGGAGCCACGGTTGATGAGAGCTTTGTTGTAGGTGGACCAGTTGGTGATTTTGAACTTTTGCTTTGCC
ACGGAACGGTCTGCGTTGTCGGGAAGATGCGTGATCTGATCCTTCAACTCAGCAAAAGTTCGATTTATTC
AACAAAGCCGCCGTCCCGTCAAGTCAGCGTAATGCTCTGCCAGTGTTACAACCAATTAACCAATTCTGAT
TAGAAAAACTCATCGAGCATCAAATGAAACTGCAATTTATTCATATCAGGATTATCAATACCATATTTTT
GAAAAAGCCGTTTCTGTAATGAAGGAGAAAACTCACCGAGGCAGTTCCATAGGATGGCAAGATCCTGGTA
TCGGTCTGCGATTCCGACTCGTCCAACATCAATACAACCTATTAATTTCCCCTCGTCAAAAATAAGGTTA
TCAAGTGAGAAATCACCATGAGTGACGACTGAATCCGGTGAGAATGGCAGAATAGGAACTTCGGAATAGG
AACTTCAAAGCGTTTCCGAAAACGAGCGCTTCCGAAAATGCAACGCGAGCTGCGCACATACAGCTCACTG
TTCACGTCGCACCTATATCTGCGTGTTGCCTGTATATATATATACATGAGAAGAACGGCATAGTGCGTGT
TTATGCTTAAATGCGTACTTATATGCGTCTATTTATGTAGGATGAAAGGTAGTCTAGTACCTCCTGTGAT
ATTATCCCATTCCATGCGGGGTATCGTATGCTTCCTTCAGCACTACCCTTTAGCTGTTCTATATGCTGCC
ACTCCTCAATTGGATTAGTCTCATCCTTCAATGCTATCATTTCCTTTGATATTGGATCATATGCATAGTA
CCGAGAAACTAGTGCGAAGTAGTGATCAGGTATTGCTGTTATCTGATGAGTATACGTTGTCCTGGCCACG
GCAGAAGCACGCTTATCGCTCCAATTTCCCACAACATTAGTCAACTCCGTTAGGCCCTTCATTGAAAGAA
ATGAGGTCATCAAATGTCTTCCAATGTGAGATTTTGGGCCATTTTTTATAGCAAAGATTGAATAAGGCGC
ATTTTTCTTCAAAGCTTTATTGTACGATCTGACTAAGTTATCTTTTAATAATTGGTATTCCTGTTTATTG
CTTGAAGAATTGCCGGTCCTATTTACTCGTTTTAGGACTGGTTCAGAATTCCTCAAAAATTCATCCAAAT
ATACAAGTGGATCGATCCTACCCCTTGCGCTAAAGAAGTATATGTGCCTACTAACGCTTGTCTTTGTCTC
TGTCACTAAACACTGGATTATTACTCCCAGATACTTATTTTGGACTAATTTAAATGATTTCGGATCAACG
TTCTTAATATCGCTGAATCTTCCACAATTGATGAAAGTAGCTAGGAAGAGGAATTGGTATAAAGTTTTTG
TTTTTGTAAATCTCGAAGTATACTCAAACGAATTTAGTATTTTCTCAGTGATCTCCCAGATGCTTTCACC
CTCACTTAGAAGTGCTTTAAGCATTTTTTTACTGTGGCTATTTCCCTTATCTGCTTCTTCCGATGATTCG
AACTGTAATTGCAAACTACTTACAATATCAGTGATATCAGATTGATGTTTTTGTCCATAGTAAGGAATAA
TTGTAAATTCCCAAGCAGGAATCAATTTCTTTAATGAGGCTTCCAGAATTGTTGCTTTTTGCGTCTTGTA
TTTAAACTGGAGTGATTTATTGACAATATCGAAACTCAGCGAATTGCTTATGATAGTATTATAGCTCATG
AATGTGGCTCTCTTGATTGCTGTTCCGTTATGTGTAATCATCCAACATAAATAGGTTAGTTCAGCAGCAC
ATAATGCTATTTTCTCACCTGAAGGTCTTTCAAACCTTTCCACAAACTGACGAACAAGCACCTTAGGTGG
TGTTTTACATAATATATCAAATTGTGGCATACAACCTCCTTAGTACATGCAACCATTATCACCGCCAGAG
GTAAAATAGTCAACACGCACGGTGTTAGATATTTATCCCTTGCGGTGATAGATTTAACGTATGAGCACAA
AAAAGAAACCATTAACACAAGAGCAGCTTGAGGACGCACGTCGCCTTAAAGCAATTTATGAAAAAAAGAA
AAATGAACTTGGCTTATCCCAGGAATCTGTCGCAGACAAGATGGGGATGGGGCAGTCAGGCGTTGGTGCT
TTATTTAATGGCATCAATGCATTAAATGCTTATAACGCCGCATTGCTTACAAAAATTCTCAAAGTTAGCG
TTGAAGAATTTAGCCCTTCAATCGCCAGAGAAATCTACGAGATGTATGAAGCGGTTAGTATGCAGCCGTC
ACTTAGAAGTGAGTATGAGTACCCTGTTTTTTCTCATGTTCAGGCAGGGATGTTCTCACCTAAGCTTAGA
ACCTTTACCAAAGGTGATGCGGAGAGATGGGTAAGCACAACCAAAAAAGCCAGTGATTCTGCATTCTGGC
TTGAGGTTGAAGGTAATTCCATGACCGCACCAACAGGCTCCAAGCCAAGCTTTCCTGACGGAATGTTAAT
TCTCGTTGACCCTGAGCAGGCTGTTGAGCCAGGTGATTTCTGCATAGCCAGACTTGGGGGTGATGAGTTT
ACCTTCAAGAAACTGATCAGGGATAGCGGTCAGGTGTTTTTACAACCACTAAACCCACAGTACCCAATGA
TCCCATGCAATGAGAGTTGTTCCGTTGTGGGGAAAGTTATCGCTAGTCAGTGGCCTGAAGAGACGTTTGG
CTGATCGGCAAGGTGTTCTGGTCGGCGCATAGCTGATAACAATTGAGCAAGAATCTGCATTTCTTTCCAG
ACTTGTTCAACAGGCCAGCCATTACGCTCGTCATCAAAATCACTCGCATCAACCAAACCGTTATTCATTC
GTGATTGCGCCTGAGCGAGACGAAATACGCGATCGCTGTTAAAAGGACAATTACAAACAGGAATCGAATG
CAACCGGCGCAGGAACACTGCCAGCGCATCAACAATATTTTCACCTGAATCAGGATATTCTTCTAATACC
TGGAATGCTGTTTTCCCGGGGATCGCAGTGGTGAGTAACCATGCATCATCAGGAGTACGGATAAAATGCT
TGATGGTCGGAAGAGGCATAAATTCCGTCAGCCAGTTTAGTCTGACCATCTCATCTGTAACATCATTGGC
AACGCTACCTTTGCCATGTTTCAGAAACAACTCTGGCGCATCGGGCTTCCCATACAATCGATAGATTGTC
GCACCTGATTGCCCGACATTATCGCGAGCCCATTTATACCCATATAAATCAGCATCCATGTTGGAATTTA
ATCGCGGCCTCGAGCAAGACGTTTCCCGTTGAATATGGCTCATAACACCCCTTGTATTACTGTTTATGTA
AGCAGACAGTTTTATTGTTCATGATGATATATTTTTATCTTGTGCAATGTAACATCAGAGATTTTGAGAC
ACAACGTGGCTTTGTTGAATAAATCGAACTTTTGCTGAGTTGAAGGATCAGATCACGCATCTTCCCGACA
ACGCAGACCGTTCCGTGGCAAAGCAAAAGTTCAAAATCACCAACTGGTCCACCTACAACAAAGCTCTCAT
CAACCGTGGCTCCCTCACTTTCTGGCTGGATGATGGGGCGATTCAGGCCTGGTATGAGTCAGCAACACCT
TCTTCACGAGGCAGACCTCAGCGCCACAGGTGCGGTTGCTGGCGCTAACCGTTTTTATCAGGCTCTGGGA
GGCAGAATAAATGATCATATCGTCAATTATTACCTCCACGGGGAGAGCCTGAGCAAACTGGCCTCAGGCA
TTTGAGAAGCACACGGTCACACTGCTTCCGGTAGTCAATAAACCGGTAAACCAGCAATAGACATAAGCGG
CTATTTAACGACCCTGCCCTGAACCGACGACCGGGTCGAATTTGCTTTCGAATTTCTGCCATTCATCCGC
TTATTATCACTTATTCAGGCGTAGCAACCAGGCGTTTAAGGGCACCAATAACTGCCTTAAAAAAATTACG
CCCCGCCCTGCCACTCATCGCAGTACTGTTGTAATTCATTAAGCATTCTGCCGACATGGAAGCCATCACA
AACGGCATGATGAACCTGAATCGCCAGCGGCATCAGCACCTTGTCGCCTTGCGTATAATATTTGCCCATG
GTGCACCGATGATAAGCTGTCAAACATGAGAATTACAACTTATATCGTATGGGGCTGACTTCAGGTGCTA
CATTTGAAGAGATAAATTGCACTGAAATCTAGAAATATTTTATCTGATTAATAAG
Features (pLannotate 1.2.2; 17 found; start..end, strand, type, name):
     10..555     +  rep_origin     p15A ori: Plasmids containing the medium-copy-number p15A origin of replication can be propagated in E. coli cells that contain a second plasmid with the ColE1 origin.
    643..698     +  rep_origin     RSF ori (fragment): Plasmids containing the RSF 1030 origin of replication can be propagated in E. coli cells that contain additional plasmids with compatible origins.
    817..960     -  mobile_element IS1 (fragment): prokaryotic transposable element IS1
    992..1096    +  promoter       AmpR promoter: bla
   1097..2122    +  CDS            HygR: aminoglycoside phosphotransferase from E. coli; aph(4)-Ia; confers resistance to hygromycin
   2123..2310    -  CDS            AmpR (fragment): β-lactamase; bla; confers resistance to ampicillin, carbenicillin, and related antibiotics
   2311..2415    -  promoter       AmpR promoter: bla
   2496..2690    -  CDS            tnpR (fragment): TNR3_ECOLX - Experimental evidence at protein level: Swiss-Prot protein existence level 1. Resolvase catalyzes the resolution (a site-specific recombination) of the cointegrated replicon to yield the final transposition products. From Escherichia coli.
   2723..2869    -  CDS            TRA2_ECOLX (fragment): Protein predicted: Swiss-Prot protein existence level 4. Required for transposition of transposon Tn903. From Escherichia coli.
   3010..3269    -  CDS            KanR (fragment): aminoglycoside phosphotransferase; aph(3')-Ia; confers resistance to kanamycin in bacteria or G418 (Geneticin®) in eukaryotes
   3269..3446    -  rep_origin     2μ ori (fragment): yeast 2μ plasmid origin of replication
   3449..4720    -  CDS            FLP: site-specific recombinase FLP is a site-specific recombinase from Saccharomyces cerevisiae. Recombination occurs at FRT sequences.
   4821..5534    +  CDS            λ repressor (ts): temperature-sensitive variant of the phage λ repressor; cIts; thermosensitivity is conferred by the A67T mutation
   5586..6133    -  CDS            KanR (fragment): aminoglycoside phosphotransferase; aph(3')-Ia; confers resistance to kanamycin in bacteria or G418 (Geneticin®) in eukaryotes
   6318..6467    +  CDS            TRA2_ECOLX (fragment): Protein predicted: Swiss-Prot protein existence level 4. Required for transposition of transposon Tn903. From Escherichia coli.
   6786..6933    -  CDS            CmR (fragment): chloramphenicol acetyltransferase; cat; confers resistance to chloramphenicol
   6937..6953    -  promoter       tet promoter (fragment): E. coli promoter for tetracycline efflux protein gene
