>Addgene plasmid #87831 | pFLP-hyg Sequencing Result | analyzer sequence | sequence record 446956
ACAGGTGCGGTTGCTGGCGCTAACCGTTTTTATCAGGCTCTGGGAGGCAGAATAAATGATCATATCGTCA
ATTATTACCTCCACGGGGAGAGCCTGAGCAAACTGGCCTCAGGCATTTGAGAAGCACACGGTCACACTGC
TTCCGGTAGTCAATAAACCGGTAAACCAGCAATAGACATAAGCGGCTATTTAACGACCCTGCCCTGAACC
GACGACCGGGTCGAATTTGCTTTCGAATTTCTGCCATTCATCCGCTTATTATCACTTATTCAGGCGTAGC
AACCAGGCGTTTAAGGGCACCAATAACTGCCTTAAAAAAATTACGCCCCGCCCTGCCACTCATCGCAGTA
CTGTTGTAATTCATTAAGCATTCTGCCGACATGGAAGCCATCACAAACGGCATGATGAACCTGAATCGCC
AGCGGCATCAGCACCTTGTCGCCTTGCGTATAATATTTGCCCATGGTGCACCGATGATAAGCTGTCAAAC
ATGAGAATTACAACTTATATCGTATGGGGCTGACTTCAGGTGCTACATTTGAAGAGATAAATTGCACTGA
AATCTAGAAATATTTTATCTGATTAATAAGATGATCTTCTTGAGATCGTTTTGGTCTGCGCGTAATCTCT
TGCTCTGAAAACGAAAAAACCGCCTTGCAGGGCGGTTTTTCGAAGGTTCTCTGAGCTACCAACTCTTTGA
ACCGAGGTAACTGCCTTGGAGGAGCGCAGTCACCAAAACTTGTCCTTTCAGTTTAGCCTTAACCGGCGCA
TGACTTCAAGACTAACTCCTCTAAATCAATTACCAGTGGCTGCTGCCAGTGGTGCTTTTGCATGTCTTTC
CGGGTTGGACTCAAGACGATAGTTACCGGATAAGGCGCAGCGGTCGGACTGAACGGGGGGTTCGTGCATA
CAGTCCAGCTTGGAGCGAACTGCCTACCCGGAACTGAGTGTCAGGCGTGGAATGAGACAAACGCGGCCAT
AACAGCGGAATGACACCGGTAAACCGAAAGGCAGGAACAGGAGAGCGCACGAGGGAGCCGCCAGGGGGAA
ACGCCTGGTATCTTTATAGTCCTGTCGGGTTTCGCCACCACTGATTTGAGCGTCAGATTTCGTGATGCTT
GTCAGGGGGGCGGAGCCTATGGAAAAACGGCTTTGCCGCGGCCCTCTCACTTCCCTGTTAAGTATCTTCC
TGGCATCTTCCAGGAAATCTCCGCCCCGTTCGTAAGCCATTTCCGCTCGCCGCAGTCGAACGACCGAGCG
TAGCGAGTCAGTGAGCGAGGAAGCGGAATATATCCTGTATCACATATTCTGCTGACGCACCGGTGCAGCC
TTTTTTCTCCTGCCACATGAAGCACTTCACTGACACCCTCATCAGTGCCAACATAGTAAGCCAGTATACA
CTCCGCTAGCGCTGATGTCCGGCGGTGCTTTTGCCGTTACGCACCACCCCGTCAGTAGCTGAACAGGAGG
GACAGCTGATAGAAACAGAAGCCACTGGAGCACCTCAAAAACACCATCATACACTAAATCAGTAAGTTGG
CAGCATCACCCGACGCACTTTGCAGATCTCGGGGAAATGTGCGCGGAACCCCTATTTGTTTATTTTTCTA
AATACATTCAAATATGTATCCGCTCATGAGACAATAACCCTGATAAATGCTTCAATAATATTGAAAAAGG
AAGAGTATGAAAAAGCCTGAACTCACCGCGACGTCTGTCGAGAAGTTTCTGATCGAAAAGTTCGACAGCG
TCTCCGACCTGATGCAGCTCTCGGAGGGCGAAGAATCTCGTGCTTTCAGCTTCGATGTAGGAGGGCGTGG
ATATGTCCTGCGGGTAAATAGCTGCGCCGATGGTTTCTACAAAGATCGTTATGTTTATCGGCACTTTGCA
TCGGCCGCGCTCCCGATTCCGGAAGTGCTTGACATTGGGGAATTCAGCGAGAGCCTGACCTATTGCATCT
CCCGCCGTGCACAGGGTGTCACGTTGCAAGACCTGCCTGAAACCGAACTGCCCGCTGTTCTGCAGCCGGT
CGCGGAGGCCATGGATGCGATCGCTGCGGCCGATCTTAGCCAGACGAGCGGGTTCGGCCCATTCGGACCG
CAAGGAATCGGTCAATACACTACATGGCGTGATTTCATATGCGCGATTGCTGATCCCCATGTGTATCACT
GGCAAACTGTGATGGACGACACCGTCAGTGCGTCCGTCGCGCAGGCTCTCGATGAGCTGATGCTTTGGGC
CGAGGACTGCCCCGAAGTCCGGCACCTCGTGCACGCGGATTTCGGCTCCAACAATGTCCTGACGGACAAT
GGCCGCATAACAGCGGTCATTGACTGGAGCGAGGCGATGTTCGGGGATTCCCAATACGAGGTCGCCAACA
TCTTCTTCTGGAGGCCGTGGTTGGCTTGTATGGAGCAGCAGACGCGCTACTTCGAGCGGAGGCATCCGGA
GCTTGCAGGATCGCCGCGGCTCCGGGCGTATATGCTCCGCATTGGTCTTGACCAACTCTATCAGAGCTTG
GTTGACGGCAATTTCGATGATGCAGCTTGGGCGCAGGGTCGATGCGACGCAATCGTCCGATCCGGAGCCG
GGACTGTCGGGCGTACACAAATCGCCCGCAGAAGCGCGGCCGTCTGGACCGATGGCTGTGTAGAAGTACT
CGCCGATAGTGGAAACCGACGCCCCAGCACTCGTCCGAGGGCAAAGGAATAGCGTTCTTCGGGGCGAAAA
CTCTCAAGGATCTTACCGCTGTTGAGATCCAGTTCGATGTAACCCACTCGTGCACCCAACTGATCTTCAG
CATCTTTTACTTTCACCAGCGTTTCTGGGTGAGCAAAAACAGGAAGGCAAAATGCCGCAAAAAAGGGAAT
AAGGGCGACACGGAAATGTTGAATACTCATACTCTTCCTTTTTCAATATTATTGAAGCATTTATCAGGGT
TATTGTCTCATGAGCGGATACATATTTGAATGTATTTAGAAAAATAAACAAATAGGGGTTCCGCGCACAT
TTCCCCGAAAAGTGCCACCTGACGTCTAAGAAACCATTATTATCATGACATTAACCTATAAAAATAGGCG
TATCACGAGGCCCTTTCGTCTTCAAGAATTTTATAAACCGTGGAGCGGGCAATACTGAGCTGATGAGCAA
TTTCCGTTGCACCAGTGCCCTTCTGATGAAGCGTCAGCACGACGTTCCTGTCCACGGTACGCCTGCGGCC
AAATTTGATTCCTTTCAGCTTTGCTTCCTGTCGGCCCTCATTCGTGCGCTCTAGGATCCTCTACGCCGGA
CGCATCGTGGCCGGCATCACC
Features (pLannotate 1.2.2; 10 found; start..end, strand, type, name):
    321..468     -  CDS            CmR (fragment): chloramphenicol acetyltransferase; cat; confers resistance to chloramphenicol
    472..488     -  promoter       tet promoter (fragment): E. coli promoter for tetracycline efflux protein gene
    600..1145    +  rep_origin     p15A ori: Plasmids containing the medium-copy-number p15A origin of replication can be propagated in E. coli cells that contain a second plasmid with the ColE1 origin.
   1233..1288    +  rep_origin     RSF ori (fragment): Plasmids containing the RSF 1030 origin of replication can be propagated in E. coli cells that contain additional plasmids with compatible origins.
   1407..1550    -  mobile_element IS1 (fragment): prokaryotic transposable element IS1
   1582..1686    +  promoter       AmpR promoter: bla
   1687..2712    +  CDS            HygR: aminoglycoside phosphotransferase from E. coli; aph(4)-Ia; confers resistance to hygromycin
   2713..2900    -  CDS            AmpR (fragment): β-lactamase; bla; confers resistance to ampicillin, carbenicillin, and related antibiotics
   2901..3005    -  promoter       AmpR promoter: bla
   3086..3280    -  CDS            tnpR (fragment): TNR3_ECOLX - Experimental evidence at protein level: Swiss-Prot protein existence level 1. Resolvase catalyzes the resolution (a site-specific recombination) of the cointegrated replicon to yield the final transposition products. From Escherichia coli.
