[The description below was written by a language model from this plasmid's Addgene catalogue record and pLannotate feature annotations shown in this document.]
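Description:
pFLP-hyg is a bacterial FLP recombinase helper plasmid of about 7 kb, derived from pCP20 and modified so that it can be selected with hygromycin rather than ampicillin or chloramphenicol. According to the record, the cat and bla markers of pCP20 were replaced by a hygromycin resistance gene, and the replication origin is described as a temperature-sensitive p15A type, which fits the low permissive growth temperature listed for the plasmid. The annotated full sequence shows a p15A origin followed by an intact HygR coding sequence, the aph(4)-Ia hygromycin phosphotransferase, placed directly behind a bla (AmpR) promoter. The feature table does not itself mark any determinant of temperature-sensitive replication, so that property rests on the catalogue entry.

The functional payload is the Saccharomyces cerevisiae FLP site-specific recombinase, which catalyses recombination between FRT sites. Next to it, in divergent orientation, lies the temperature-sensitive λ cI repressor. The catalogue describes the promoter as heat-shock inducible, and this arrangement is consistent with thermal induction through inactivation of the repressor, although no λ promoter is annotated. The remaining features are non-functional leftovers of the plasmid's construction history: truncated pieces of AmpR, CmR and KanR, fragments of Tn903 and Tn3 transposition genes, IS1, and short 2μ and RSF origin fragments. A second, partial sequencing record of about 3.3 kb covers the origin and HygR region and agrees with the full sequence.

The associated publication concerns λ-Red gene knockouts in Klebsiella pneumoniae. The plasmid is therefore suited to excising FRT-flanked resistance cassettes after recombineering, particularly in strains where ampicillin or chloramphenicol selection is not practical, and temperature-sensitive replication would allow it to be cured afterwards.
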