Addgene plasmid #87831: pFLP-hyg
Purpose: Expresses FLP recombinase with hyg selection marker
Depositing lab: Pep Charusanti. Depositing organization: University of California, San Diego (UCSD). Publication: Capsule deletion via a lambda-Red knockout system perturbs biofilm formation and fimbriae expression in Klebsiella pneumoniae MGH 78578. Huang TW, Lam I, Chang HY, Tsai SF, Palsson BO, Charusanti P. BMC Res Notes. 2014 Jan 8;7:13. doi: 10.1186/1756-0500-7-13. PubMed 24398052.
Backbone
  Vector backbone: pCP20
  Backbone manufacturer: Yale Coli Genetic Stock Center
  Backbone size w/o insert (bp): 6000
  Total vector size (bp): 7000
  Modifications to backbone: 1. replication origin is p15a ts 2. cat and amp resistance markers in pCP20 replaced with hyg resistance marker
  Vector type: Bacterial Expression
Growth in bacteria
  Bacterial resistance: Hygromycin, 200 μg/mL
  Growth temperature: 30°C
  Growth strain: DH5alpha
  Copy number: Unknown
Gene/Insert
  Gene/Insert name: hyg
  Insert size (bp): 1040
  Mutation: None
  Promoter: heat-shock inducible
  Tag / fusion protein: None
  Cloning method: Unknown
  Sequencing primers: 5′ na
Terms and licenses: Academic/Nonprofit Terms; Industry Terms: Not Available to Industry
How to cite: pFLP-hyg was a gift from Pep Charusanti (Addgene plasmid # 87831 ; http://n2t.net/addgene:87831 ; RRID:Addgene_87831)
